>Addgene plasmid #176493 | pHelA12 | addgene full sequence | sequence record 351687 | Addgene NGS Result
CCATTCGCCAATCCGGATATAGTTCCTCCTTTCAGCAAAAAACCCCTCAAGACCCGTTTAGAGGCCCCAA
GGGGTTATGCTAGTTATTGCTCAGCGGTGGCAGCAGCCAACTCAGCTTCCTTTCGGGCTTTGTTAGCAGC
CGGATCTCAGTGGTGGTGGTGGTGGTGCTCGAGTCATTGTAATGTAGCCACATTGCGACGTGGTATTTCT
AGACTTGTAAATTGCAGTTTGTCATAAAGATCTCTATCAGACATTATGCACAAAATGCCAATTTTTGCCC
TTGTGATAGCCACATTGAAGCGGTTGACATTACAAGAGTGTGCTGTTTCAGTAGTTTGTGTGAATATGAC
ATAGTCATATTCAGAACCCTGTGATGAATCAACAGTCTGCGTAGGCAATCCTAAGATTTTTGAAGCTACG
GCGTTCTGTGAATTATAAGGTGAGATAAAAACAGCTTTTCTCCAAGCAGGATTGCGTGTAAGAAATTCTC
TTACAACGCCTATTTGAGGTCTGTTGATTGCAGATGAAACATCATGTGTAATAACACCTTTGTAGAACAT
TTTGAAGCATTGAGCTGACTTATCCTTGTGTGCTTTTAGCTTATTGTCATAAACTAAAGCACTCACAGTG
TCAACAATTTCAGCAGGACAACGGCGACAAGTTCCAAGGAACATGTCTGGACCTATTGTTTTCATAAGTC
TGCACACTGAATTAAAATATTCTGGTTCTAGTGTGCCTTTAGTCAGCAATGTGCGGGGGGCTGGTAATTG
AGCAGGATCGCCAATATAGACGTAGTGTTTTGCACGAAGTCTAGCATTGACAACACTCAAGTCATAATTA
GTAGCCATAGAGATTTCATCAAAGACTACAATGTCAGCAGTTGTTTCTGGCAATGCATTTACAGTGCAGA
AAACATACTGTTCTAGTGTTGAATTCACTTTGAATTTATCAAAACACTCTACGCGCGCACGCGCAGGTAT
GATTCTACTACATTTATCTATGGGCAAATATTTTAATGCCTTTTCACATAGGGCATCAACAGCTGCATGA
GAGCATGCCGTATACACTATGCGAGCAGATGGGTAATAGAGAGCAAGTCCGATGGCAAAATGACTCTTAC
CAGTACCAGGTGGTCCTTGGAGTGTAGAGTACTTTTGCATGCCGACCTTTTGATAATTTGCAACATTGCT
AGAAAACTCATCTGAGATGTTGAGTGTTGGGTACAAGCCAGTAATTCTCACATAGTGCTCTTGTGGCACT
AGAGTAGGTGCACTAAGTGGCATTACAGTGTGAGATGTCAACACAAAGTAATCACCAACATTCAACTTGT
ATGTCGTAGTACCTCTGTACACAACAGCATCACCATAGTCACCTTTTTCAAAGGTGTACTCTCCAATCTG
TACTTTACTATTTTTAGTTACACGGTAACCAGTAAAGACATAGTTTCTGTTCAATGGTGGTCTAGGTTTT
CCAACCTCCCATGAAAGATGCAATTCTCTGTCAGAGAGTACTTCGCGTACAGTGGCAATACCATATGACA
GCTTAAATGTTTCCTCAGTGGCTTTGAGCGTTTCTGCTGCGAAAAGCTTGAGTCTCTCAGTACAAGTGTT
GGCAAGTATGTAATCGCCAGCATTAGTCCAATCACATGTTGCTATCGCATTGAAGTCAGTGACATTGTCA
CTGCCTACACATGTGTTTTTGTATAAACCAAAAACCTGACCATTAGCACATAATGGAAAACTAATGGGAG
GCTTATGTGACTTGCAATAATAGCTCATACCTCCTAGATACAGTTGTGTCACATCAGTGACATCACAACC
CGGGGCATTGCAAACATAGGGATTAACAGACAACACTAATTTGTGTGATGTTGAAATGACATGGTCATAG
CAGCACTTGCAACATAGGAATGGTCTCCTAATACAGGCACCGCAACGAAGTGAAGTCTGTGAATTGCACA
ATACACAAGCACCTACAGCCATGGCGGATCCGCGACCCATTTGCTGTCCACCAGTCATGCTAGCCATATG
GCTGCCGCGCGGCACCAGGCCGCTGCTGTGATGATGATGATGATGGCTGCTGCCCATGGTATATCTCCTT
CTTAAAGTTAAACAAAATTATTTCTAGAGGGGAATTGTTATCCGCTCACAATTCCCCTATAGTGAGTCGT
ATTAATTTCGCGGGATCGAGATCTCGATCCTCTACGCCGGACGCATCGTGGCCGGCATCACCGGCGCCAC
AGGTGCGGTTGCTGGCGCCTATATCGCCGACATCACCGATGGGGAAGATCGGGCTCGCCACTTCGGGCTC
ATGAGCGCTTGTTTCGGCGTGGGTATGGTGGCAGGCCCCGTGGCCGGGGGACTGTTGGGCGCCATCTCCT
TGCATGCACCATTCCTTGCGGCGGCGGTGCTCAACGGCCTCAACCTACTACTGGGCTGCTTCCTAATGCA
GGAGTCGCATAAGGGAGAGCGTCGAGATCCCGGACACCATCGAATGGCGCAAAACCTTTCGCGGTATGGC
ATGATAGCGCCCGGAAGAGAGTCAATTCAGGGTGGTGAATGTGAAACCAGTAACGTTATACGATGTCGCA
GAGTATGCCGGTGTCTCTTATCAGACCGTTTCCCGCGTGGTGAACCAGGCCAGCCACGTTTCTGCGAAAA
CGCGGGAAAAAGTGGAAGCGGCGATGGCGGAGCTGAATTACATTCCCAACCGCGTGGCACAACAACTGGC
GGGCAAACAGTCGTTGCTGATTGGCGTTGCCACCTCCAGTCTGGCCCTGCACGCGCCGTCGCAAATTGTC
GCGGCGATTAAATCTCGCGCCGATCAACTGGGTGCCAGCGTGGTGGTGTCGATGGTAGAACGAAGCGGCG
TCGAAGCCTGTAAAGCGGCGGTGCACAATCTTCTCGCGCAACGCGTCAGTGGGCTGATCATTAACTATCC
GCTGGATGACCAGGATGCCATTGCTGTGGAAGCTGCCTGCACTAATGTTCCGGCGTTATTTCTTGATGTC
TCTGACCAGACACCCATCAACAGTATTATTTTCTCCCATGAAGACGGTACGCGACTGGGCGTGGAGCATC
TGGTCGCATTGGGTCACCAGCAAATCGCGCTGTTAGCGGGCCCATTAAGTTCTGTCTCGGCGCGTCTGCG
TCTGGCTGGCTGGCATAAATATCTCACTCGCAATCAAATTCAGCCGATAGCGGAACGGGAAGGCGACTGG
AGTGCCATGTCCGGTTTTCAACAAACCATGCAAATGCTGAATGAGGGCATCGTTCCCACTGCGATGCTGG
TTGCCAACGATCAGATGGCGCTGGGCGCAATGCGCGCCATTACCGAGTCCGGGCTGCGCGTTGGTGCGGA
TATCTCGGTAGTGGGATACGACGATACCGAAGACAGCTCATGTTATATCCCGCCGTTAACCACCATCAAA
CAGGATTTTCGCCTGCTGGGGCAAACCAGCGTGGACCGCTTGCTGCAACTCTCTCAGGGCCAGGCGGTGA
AGGGCAATCAGCTGTTGCCCGTCTCACTGGTGAAAAGAAAAACCACCCTGGCGCCCAATACGCAAACCGC
CTCTCCCCGCGCGTTGGCCGATTCATTAATGCAGCTGGCACGACAGGTTTCCCGACTGGAAAGCGGGCAG
TGAGCGCAACGCAATTAATGTAAGTTAGCTCACTCATTAGGCACCGGGATCTCGACCGATGCCCTTGAGA
GCCTTCAACCCAGTCAGCTCCTTCCGGTGGGCGCGGGGCATGACTATCGTCGCCGCACTTATGACTGTCT
TCTTTATCATGCAACTCGTAGGACAGGTGCCGGCAGCGCTCTGGGTCATTTTCGGCGAGGACCGCTTTCG
CTGGAGCGCGACGATGATCGGCCTGTCGCTTGCGGTATTCGGAATCTTGCACGCCCTCGCTCAAGCCTTC
GTCACTGGTCCCGCCACCAAACGTTTCGGCGAGAAGCAGGCCATTATCGCCGGCATGGCGGCCCCACGGG
TGCGCATGATCGTGCTCCTGTCGTTGAGGACCCGGCTAGGCTGGCGGGGTTGCCTTACTGGTTAGCAGAA
TGAATCACCGATACGCGAGCGAACGTGAAGCGACTGCTGCTGCAAAACGTCTGCGACCTGAGCAACAACA
TGAATGGTCTTCGGTTTCCGTGTTTCGTAAAGTCTGGAAACGCGGAAGTCAGCGCCCTGCACCATTATGT
TCCGGATCTGCATCGCAGGATGCTGCTGGCTACCCTGTGGAACACCTACATCTGTATTAACGAAGCGCTG
GCATTGACCCTGAGTGATTTTTCTCTGGTCCCGCCGCATCCATACCGCCAGTTGTTTACCCTCACAACGT
TCCAGTAACCGGGCATGTTCATCATCAGTAACCCGTATCGTGAGCATCCTCTCTCGTTTCATCGGTATCA
TTACCCCCATGAACAGAAATCCCCCTTACACGGAGGCATCAGTGACCAAACAGGAAAAAACCGCCCTTAA
CATGGCCCGCTTTATCAGAAGCCAGACATTAACGCTTCTGGAGAAACTCAACGAGCTGGACGCGGATGAA
CAGGCAGACATCTGTGAATCGCTTCACGACCACGCTGATGAGCTTTACCGCAGCTGCCTCGCGCGTTTCG
GTGATGACGGTGAAAACCTCTGACACATGCAGCTCCCGGAGACGGTCACAGCTTGTCTGTAAGCGGATGC
CGGGAGCAGACAAGCCCGTCAGGGCGCGTCAGCGGGTGTTGGCGGGTGTCGGGGCGCAGCCATGACCCAG
TCACGTAGCGATAGCGGAGTGTATACTGGCTTAACTATGCGGCATCAGAGCAGATTGTACTGAGAGTGCA
CCATTGCGGTGTGAAATACCGCACAGATGCGTAAGGAGAAAATACCGCATCAGGCGCTCTTCCGCTTCCT
CGCTCACTGACTCGCTGCGCTCGGTCGTTCGGCTGCGGCGAGCGGTATCAGCTCACTCAAAGGCGGTAAT
ACGGTTATCCACAGAATCAGGGGATAACGCAGGAAAGAACATGTGAGCAAAAGGCCAGCAAAAGGCCAGG
AACCGTAAAAAGGCCGCGTTGCTGGCGTTTTTCCATAGGCTCCGCCCCCCTGACGAGCATCACAAAAATC
GACGCTCAAGTCAGAGGTGGCGAAACCCGACAGGACTATAAAGATACCAGGCGTTTCCCCCTGGAAGCTC
CCTCGTGCGCTCTCCTGTTCCGACCCTGCCGCTTACCGGATACCTGTCCGCCTTTCTCCCTTCGGGAAGC
GTGGCGCTTTCTCATAGCTCACGCTGTAGGTATCTCAGTTCGGTGTAGGTCGTTCGCTCCAAGCTGGGCT
GTGTGCACGAACCCCCCGTTCAGCCCGACCGCTGCGCCTTATCCGGTAACTATCGTCTTGAGTCCAACCC
GGTAAGACACGACTTATCGCCACTGGCAGCAGCCACTGGTAACAGGATTAGCAGAGCGAGGTATGTAGGC
GGTGCTACAGAGTTCTTGAAGTGGTGGCCTAACTACGGCTACACTAGAAGGACAGTATTTGGTATCTGCG
CTCTGCTGAAGCCAGTTACCTTCGGAAAAAGAGTTGGTAGCTCTTGATCCGGCAAACAAACCACCGCTGG
TAGCGGTGGTTTTTTTGTTTGCAAGCAGCAGATTACGCGCAGAAAAAAAGGATCTCAAGAAGATCCTTTG
ATCTTTTCTACGGGGTCTGACGCTCAGTGGAACGAAAACTCACGTTAAGGGATTTTGGTCATGAACAATA
AAACTGTCTGCTTACATAAACAGTAATACAAGGGGTGTTATGAGCCATATTCAACGGGAAACGTCTTGCT
CTAGGCCGCGATTAAATTCCAACATGGATGCTGATTTATATGGGTATAAATGGGCTCGCGATAATGTCGG
GCAATCAGGTGCGACAATCTATCGATTGTATGGGAAGCCCGATGCGCCAGAGTTGTTTCTGAAACATGGC
AAAGGTAGCGTTGCCAATGATGTTACAGATGAGATGGTCAGACTAAACTGGCTGACGGAATTTATGCCTC
TTCCGACCATCAAGCATTTTATCCGTACTCCTGATGATGCATGGTTACTCACCACTGCGATCCCCGGGAA
AACAGCATTCCAGGTATTAGAAGAATATCCTGATTCAGGTGAAAATATTGTTGATGCGCTGGCAGTGTTC
CTGCGCCGGTTGCATTCGATTCCTGTTTGTAATTGTCCTTTTAACAGCGATCGCGTATTTCGTCTCGCTC
AGGCGCAATCACGAATGAATAACGGTTTGGTTGATGCGAGTGATTTTGATGACGAGCGTAATGGCTGGCC
TGTTGAACAAGTCTGGAAAGAAATGCATAAACTTTTGCCATTCTCACCGGATTCAGTCGTCACTCATGGT
GATTTCTCACTTGATAACCTTATTTTTGACGAGGGGAAATTAATAGGTTGTATTGATGTTGGACGAGTCG
GAATCGCAGACCGATACCAGGATCTTGCCATCCTATGGAACTGCCTCGGTGAGTTTTCTCCTTCATTACA
GAAACGGCTTTTTCAAAAATATGGTATTGATAATCCTGATATGAATAAATTGCAGTTTCATTTGATGCTC
GATGAGTTTTTCTAAGAATTAATTCATGAGCGGATACATATTTGAATGTATTTAGAAAAATAAACAAATA
GGGGTTCCGCGCACATTTCCCCGAAAAGTGCCACCTAAATTGTAAGCGTTAATATTTTGTTAAAATTCGC
GTTAAATTTTTGTTAAATCAGCTCATTTTTTAACCAATAGGCCGAAATCGGCAAAATCCCTTATAAATCA
AAAGAATAGACCGAGATAGGGT
[37 nt withheld, positions 6813-6849]
AAAGAACGTGGACTCCAACGTCAAAGG
[49 nt withheld, positions 6877-6925]
T
[91 nt withheld, positions 6927-7017]
G
[124 nt withheld, positions 7019-7142]
C
Features (pLannotate 1.2.2; 22 found; start..end, strand, type, name):
     36..83      -  terminator     T7 terminator: transcription terminator for bacteriophage T7 RNA polymerase
     91..140     -  CDS            SET1 (fragment): solubility-enhancement tag derived from T7 phage gene 10B
    150..167     -  CDS            9xHis (fragment): 9xHis affinity tag
    177..1979    -  CDS            rep (fragment): R1AB_SARS - Experimental evidence at protein level: Swiss-Prot protein existence level 1. [2'-O-methyltransferase]: Methyltransferase that mediates mRNA cap 2'-O-ribose methylation to the 5'-cap structure of viral mRNAs. N7-methyl guanosine cap is a prerequisite for binding of nsp16. Therefore plays an essential role in viral mRNAs cap methylation which is essential to evade immune system. From Severe acute respiratory syndrome coronavirus (SARS-CoV).
   1995..2027    -  CDS            T7 tag (gene 10 leader): leader peptide from bacteriophage T7 gene 10 promotes efficient translation in E. coli
   2031..2048    -  CDS            thrombin site: thrombin recognition and cleavage site
   2059..2075    -  CDS            capTEV™ (fragment): composite tag for in vivo biotinylation, TEV protease cleavage, and 6xHis tagging
   2094..2116    -  RBS            RBS: efficient ribosome binding site from bacteriophage T7 gene 10 (Olins and Rangwala, 1989)
   2131..2155    -  protein_bind   lac operator: The lac repressor binds to the lac operator to inhibit transcription in E. coli. This inhibition can be relieved by adding lactose or isopropyl-β-D-thiogalactopyranoside (IPTG). lac repressor encoded by lacI
   2156..2174    -  promoter       T7 promoter: promoter for bacteriophage T7 RNA polymerase
   2196..2475    +  CDS            TcR (fragment): tetracycline efflux protein; tet; confers resistance to tetracycline
   2483..2560    +  promoter       lacI promoter: lacI
   2561..3643    +  CDS            lacI: lac repressor; lacI; The lac repressor binds to the lac operator to inhibit transcription in E. coli. This inhibition can be relieved by adding lactose or isopropyl-β-D-thiogalactopyranoside (IPTG).
   3656..3677    +  protein_bind   CAP binding site: CAP binding activates transcription in the presence of cAMP. E. coli catabolite activator protein
   3692..3983    +  CDS            TcR (fragment): tetracycline efflux protein; tet; confers resistance to tetracycline
   4055..4435    -  CDS            YPB1_ECOLX: Protein predicted: Swiss-Prot protein existence level 4. From Escherichia coli.
   4452..4643    +  CDS            rop: Rop protein, which maintains plasmids at low copy number; rop
   4745..4884    +  misc_feature   bom: basis of mobility region from pBR322
   5070..5658    -  rep_origin     ori: high-copy-number ColE1/pMB1/pBR322/pUC origin of replication
   5780..6595    +  CDS            KanR: aminoglycoside phosphotransferase; aph(3')-Ia; confers resistance to kanamycin in bacteria or G418 (Geneticin®) in eukaryotes
   6604..6661    -  promoter       AmpR promoter (fragment): bla
   6714..7142    -  rep_origin     f1 ori (sequence partly withheld): f1 bacteriophage origin of replication; arrow indicates direction of (+) strand synthesis
