[The description below was written by a language model from this plasmid's Addgene catalogue record and pLannotate feature annotations shown in this document.]
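Description:
pHelA12 is a bacterial expression plasmid built on the Novagen pET28a(+) backbone for producing the SARS-CoV helicase (nsp13, a cleavage product of the ORF1ab replicase polyprotein) in E. coli. It is about 7.1 kb in total and is selected with kanamycin through the aph(3')-Ia KanR gene. Replication relies on a pBR322/ColE1-type origin accompanied by rop and the bom region. An f1 origin is also present, as are short tetracycline-resistance gene fragments that are backbone remnants rather than functional markers.

The nsp13 coding sequence was cloned between BamHI and XhoI and is annotated as a roughly 1.8 kb fragment matching the SARS-CoV replicase polyprotein. The functional text attached to that annotation refers to another polyprotein product and does not describe this insert. The record notes a V570I substitution. Expression is driven by a T7 promoter followed by a lac operator and the T7 gene 10 ribosome binding site, and it ends at the T7 terminator. The plasmid also carries lacI, so transcription is repressed until induction with IPTG in a host that supplies T7 RNA polymerase. Upstream of the insert the backbone contributes an N-terminal His6 tag, a thrombin cleavage site and the T7 tag, which allow metal-affinity purification, tag removal and epitope detection. A backbone His-tag sequence is also annotated downstream of the insert. The catalogue lists only N-terminal tags, so this downstream tag is presumably not translated as part of the protein.

The construct is intended for recombinant production and purification of the viral helicase. The associated publication concerns characterisation of its NTPase and 5' to 3' helicase activity.
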