Addgene plasmid #176493: pHelA12
Purpose: Expresses the N-terminal His6-tagged SARS-CoV helicase in E coli.
Depositing lab: Xiaodong Cheng & Jian-Dong Huang. Depositing organization: University of Hong Kong. Publication: The severe acute respiratory syndrome (SARS) coronavirus NTPase/helicase belongs to a distinct class of 5' to 3' viral helicases. Tanner JA, Watt RM, Chai YB, Lu LY, Lin MC, Peiris JS, Poon LL, Kung HF, Huang JD. J Biol Chem. 2003 Oct 10;278(41):39578-82. doi: 10.1074/jbc.C300328200. Epub 2003 Aug 13. PubMed 12917423.
Backbone
  Vector backbone: pET28a(+)
  Backbone manufacturer: Novagen
  Backbone size w/o insert (bp): 5369
  Total vector size (bp): 7147
  Vector type: Bacterial Expression
Growth in bacteria
  Bacterial resistance: Kanamycin, 50 μg/mL
  Growth temperature: 37°C
  Growth strain: DH5alpha
  Copy number: Unknown
Gene/Insert
  Gene/Insert name: SARS-CoV NSP13
  Species: SARS-CoV
  Mutation: V570I
  Entrez Gene: ORF1ab (a.k.a. sarsp1)
  Promoter: T7
  Tag / fusion protein: His6 and T7 (N terminal on backbone)
  Cloning method: Restriction Enzyme; 5′ cloning site BamHI (unknown if destroyed); 3′ cloning site XhoI (unknown if destroyed)
  Sequencing primers: 5′ 5′-GGCGGATCCGCCATGGCTGTAGGTGCTTGTGTATTG-3′; 3′ 5′-GGCCTCGAGTCATTGTAATGTAGCCACATTGCG-3'
Terms and licenses: Academic/Nonprofit Terms; Industry Terms: Not Available to Industry
How to cite: pHelA12 was a gift from Xiaodong Cheng & Jian-Dong Huang (Addgene plasmid # 176493 ; http://n2t.net/addgene:176493 ; RRID:Addgene_176493)
